LOCUS       Exported 6270 bp ds-DNA circular SYN 12-MAY-2021
DEFINITION  synthetic circular DNA
ACCESSION   .
VERSION     .
KEYWORDS    hAur-A D274A
SOURCE      synthetic DNA construct
  ORGANISM  synthetic DNA construct
REFERENCE   1 (bases 1 to 6270)
  AUTHORS   Crane R, Kloepfer A, Ruderman JV
  TITLE     Requirements for the destruction of human Aurora-A.
  JOURNAL   J Cell Sci 2004 Dec 1;117(Pt 25):5975-83. Epub 2004 Nov 9.
  PUBMED    15536123
REFERENCE   2 (bases 1 to 6270)
  AUTHORS   .
  TITLE     Direct Submission
  JOURNAL   Exported May 12, 2021 from SnapGene Server 1.1.58
            http://www.snapgene.com
FEATURES             Location/Qualifiers
     source          1..6270
                     /organism="synthetic DNA construct"
                     /mol_type="other DNA"
     CDS             151..567
                     /label=gag (truncated)
                     /note="truncated Moloney murine leukemia virus (MMLV) gag
                     gene lacking the start codon"
     primer_bind     497..519
                     /label=pLXSN 5'
                     /note="Murine stem cell virus, forward primer. Also called
                     MSCV"
     primer_bind     535..551
                     /label=pBABE 5'
                     /note="Psi packaging signal, forward primer for pBABE
                     vectors"
     CDS             1481..1492
                     /codon_start=1
                     /product="Factor Xa recognition and cleavage site"
                     /label=Factor Xa site
                     /translation="IEGR"
     primer_bind     complement(1809..1829)
                     /label=pBABE 3'
                     /note="SV40 enhancer, reverse primer for pBABE vectors"
     promoter        1814..2143
                     /label=SV40 promoter
                     /note="SV40 enhancer and early promoter"
     rep_origin      1994..2129
                     /label=SV40 ori
                     /note="SV40 origin of replication"
     primer_bind     2056..2075
                     /label=SV40pro-F
                     /note="SV40 promoter/origin, forward primer"
     CDS             2153..2752
                     /codon_start=1
                     /gene="pac from Streptomyces alboniger"
                     /product="puromycin N-acetyltransferase"
                     /label=PuroR
                     /note="confers resistance to puromycin"
                     /translation="MTEYKPTVRLATRDDVPRAVRTLAAAFADYPATRHTVDPDRHIER
                     VTELQELFLTRVGLDIGKVWVADDGAAVAVWTTPESVEAGAVFAEIGPRMAELSGSRLA
                     AQQQMEGLLAPHRPKEPAWFLATVGVSPDHQGKGLGSAVVLPGVEAAERAGVPAFLETS
                     APRNLPFYERLGFTVTADVEVPEGPRTWCMTRKPGA"
     primer_bind     complement(2153..2172)
                     /label=Puro-R
                     /note="Puromycin resistance gene, reverse primer. Also
                     called puro-variant-R"
     primer_bind     2649..2669
                     /label=Puro-F
                     /note="Puromycin resistance gene, forward primer"
     LTR             2973..3442
                     /note="long terminal repeat from Moloney murine leukemia
                     virus"
     primer_bind     complement(3572..3589)
                     /label=L4440
                     /note="L4440 vector, forward primer"
     rep_origin      complement(3743..4331)
                     /direction=LEFT
                     /label=ori
                     /note="high-copy-number ColE1/pMB1/pBR322/pUC origin of
                     replication"
     primer_bind     complement(3823..3842)
                     /label=pBR322ori-F
                     /note="pBR322 origin, forward primer"
     CDS             complement(4491..5351)
                     /codon_start=1
                     /gene="bla"
                     /product="beta-lactamase"
                     /label=AmpR
                     /note="confers resistance to ampicillin, carbenicillin, and
                     related antibiotics"
                     /translation="MSIQHFRVALIPFFAAFCLPVFAHPETLVKVKDAEDQLGARVGYI
                     ELDLNSGKILESFRPEERFPMMSTFKVLLCGAVLSRIDAGQEQLGRRIHYSQNDLVEYS
                     PVTEKHLTDGMTVRELCSAAITMSDNTAANLLLTTIGGPKELTAFLHNMGDHVTRLDRW
                     EPELNEAIPNDERDTTMPVAMATTLRKLLTGELLTLASRQQLIDWMEADKVAGPLLRSA
                     LPAGWFIADKSGAGERGSRGIIAALGPDGKPSRIVVIYTTGSQATMDERNRQIAEIGAS
                     LIKHW"
     primer_bind     5114..5133
                     /label=Amp-R
                     /note="Ampicillin resistance gene, reverse primer"
     promoter        complement(5352..5456)
                     /gene="bla"
                     /label=AmpR promoter
     LTR             5487..5956
                     /note="long terminal repeat from Moloney murine leukemia
                     virus"
     misc_feature    6021..6220
                     /label=MMLV Psi
                     /note="packaging signal of Moloney murine leukemia virus
                     (MMLV)"
ORIGIN
        1 ggagacgaga acctaaaaca gttcccgcct ccgtctgaat ttttgctttc ggtttggaac
       61 cgaagccgcg cgtcttgtct gctgcagcgc tgcagcatcg ttctgtgttg tctctgtctg
      121 actgtgtttc tgtatttgtc tgaaaattag ggccagactg ttaccactcc cttaagtttg
      181 accttaggtc actggaaaga tgtcgagcgg atcgctcaca accagtcggt agatgtcaag
      241 aagagacgtt gggttacctt ctgctctgca gaatggccaa cctttaacgt cggatggccg
      301 cgagacggca cctttaaccg agacctcatc acccaggtta agatcaaggt cttttcacct
      361 ggcccgcatg gacacccaga ccaggtcccc tacatcgtga cctgggaagc cttggctttt
      421 gacccccctc cctgggtcaa gccctttgta caccctaagc ctccgcctcc tcttcctcca
      481 tccgccccgt ctctccccct tgaacctcct cgttcgaccc cgcctcgatc ctccctttat
      541 ccagccctca ctccttctct aggcgccggc cggatccacc atggaccgat ctaaagaaaa
      601 ctgcatttca ggacctgtta aggctacagc tccagttgga ggtccaaaac gtgttctcgt
      661 gactcagcaa tttccttgtc agaatccatt acctgtaaat agtggccagg ctcagcgggt
      721 cttgtgtcct tcaaattctt cccagcgcgt tcctttgcaa gcacaaaagc ttgtctccag
      781 tcacaagccg gttcagaatc agaagcagaa gcaattgcag gcaaccagtg tacctcatcc
      841 tgtctccagg ccactgaata acacccaaaa gagcaagcag cccctgccat cggcacctga
      901 aaataatcct gaggaggaac tggcatcaaa acagaaaaat gaagaatcaa aaaagaggca
      961 gtgggctttg gaagactttg aaattggtcg ccctctgggt aaaggaaagt ttggtaatgt
     1021 ttatttggca agagaaaagc aaagcaagtt tattctggct cttaaagtgt tatttaaagc
     1081 tcagctggag aaagccggag tggagcatca gctcagaaga gaagtagaaa tacagtccca
     1141 ccttcggcat cctaatattc ttagactgta tggttatttc catgatgcta ccagagtcta
     1201 cctaattctg gaatatgcac cacttggaac agtttataga gaacttcaga aactttcaaa
     1261 gtttgatgag cagagaactg ctacttatat aacagaattg gcaaatgccc tgtcttactg
     1321 tcattcgaag agagttattc atagagacat taagccagag aacttacttc ttggatcagc
     1381 tggagagctt aaaattgcag cttttgggtg gtcagtacat gctccatctt ccaggaggac
     1441 cactctctgt ggcaccctgg actacctgcc ccctgaaatg attgaaggtc ggatgcatga
     1501 tgagaaggtg gatctctgga gccttggagt tctttgctat gaatttttag ttgggaagcc
     1561 tccttttgag gcaaacacat accaagagac ctacaaaaga atatcacggg ttgaattcac
     1621 attccctgac tttgtaacag agggagccag ggacctcatt tcaagactgt tgaagcataa
     1681 tcccagccag aggccaatgc tcagagaagt acttgaacac ccctggatca cagcaaattc
     1741 atcaaaaccg tcaaattgcc aaaacaaaga atcagctagc aaacagtctt aggaatcctc
     1801 gaccctgtgg aatgtgtgtc agttagggtg tggaaagtcc ccaggctccc cagcaggcag
     1861 aagtatgcaa agcatgcatc tcaattagtc agcaaccagg tgtggaaagt ccccaggctc
     1921 cccagcaggc agaagtatgc aaagcatgca tctcaattag tcagcaacca tagtcccgcc
     1981 cctaactccg cccatcccgc ccctaactcc gcccagttcc gcccattctc cgccccatgg
     2041 ctgactaatt ttttttattt atgcagaggc cgaggccgcc tcggcctctg agctattcca
     2101 gaagtagtga ggaggctttt ttggaggcct aggcttttgc aaaaagctta ccatgaccga
     2161 gtacaagccc acggtgcgcc tcgccacccg cgacgacgtc cccagggccg tacgcaccct
     2221 cgccgccgcg ttcgccgact accccgccac gcgccacacc gtcgatccgg accgccacat
     2281 cgagcgggtc accgagctgc aagaactctt cctcacgcgc gtcgggctcg acatcggcaa
     2341 ggtgtgggtc gcggacgacg gcgccgcggt ggcggtctgg accacgccgg agagcgtcga
     2401 agcgggggcg gtgttcgccg agatcggccc gcgcatggcc gagttgagcg gttcccggct
     2461 ggccgcgcag caacagatgg aaggcctcct ggcgccgcac cggcccaagg agcccgcgtg
     2521 gttcctggcc accgtcggcg tctcgcccga ccaccagggc aagggtctgg gcagcgccgt
     2581 cgtgctcccc ggagtggagg cggccgagcg cgccggggtg cccgccttcc tggagacctc
     2641 cgcgccccgc aacctcccct tctacgagcg gctcggcttc accgtcaccg ccgacgtcga
     2701 ggtgcccgaa ggaccgcgca cctggtgcat gacccgcaag cccggtgcct gacgcccgcc
     2761 ccacgacccg cagcgcccga ccgaaaggag cgcacgaccc catgcatcga taaaataaaa
     2821 gattttattt agtctccaga aaaagggggg aatgaaagac cccacctgta ggtttggcaa
     2881 gctagcttaa gtaacgccat tttgcaaggc atggaaaaat acataactga gaatagagaa
     2941 gttcagatca aggtcaggaa cagatggaac agctgaatat gggccaaaca ggatatctgt
     3001 ggtaagcagt tcctgccccg gctcagggcc aagaacagat ggaacagctg aatatgggcc
     3061 aaacaggata tctgtggtaa gcagttcctg ccccggctca gggccaagaa cagatggtcc
     3121 ccagatgcgg tccagccctc agcagtttct agagaaccat cagatgtttc cagggtgccc
     3181 caaggacctg aaatgaccct gtgccttatt tgaactaacc aatcagttcg cttctcgctt
     3241 ctgttcgcgc gcttctgctc cccgagctca ataaaagagc ccacaacccc tcactcgggg
     3301 cgccagtcct ccgattgact gagtcgcccg ggtacccgtg tatccaataa accctcttgc
     3361 agttgcatcc gacttgtggt ctcgctgttc cttgggaggg tctcctctga gtgattgact
     3421 acccgtcagc gggggtcttt cacatgcagc atgtatcaaa attaatttgg ttttttttct
     3481 taagtattta cattaaatgg ccatagttgc attaatgaat cggccaacgc gcggggagag
     3541 gcggtttgcg tattgggcgc tcttccgctt cctcgctcac tgactcgctg cgctcggtcg
     3601 ttcggctgcg gcgagcggta tcagctcact caaaggcggt aatacggtta tccacagaat
     3661 caggggataa cgcaggaaag aacatgtgag caaaaggcca gcaaaaggcc aggaaccgta
     3721 aaaaggccgc gttgctggcg tttttccata ggctccgccc ccctgacgag catcacaaaa
     3781 atcgacgctc aagtcagagg tggcgaaacc cgacaggact ataaagatac caggcgtttc
     3841 cccctggaag ctccctcgtg cgctctcctg ttccgaccct gccgcttacc ggatacctgt
     3901 ccgcctttct cccttcggga agcgtggcgc tttctcatag ctcacgctgt aggtatctca
     3961 gttcggtgta ggtcgttcgc tccaagctgg gctgtgtgca cgaacccccc gttcagcccg
     4021 accgctgcgc cttatccggt aactatcgtc ttgagtccaa cccggtaaga cacgacttat
     4081 cgccactggc agcagccact ggtaacagga ttagcagagc gaggtatgta ggcggtgcta
     4141 cagagttctt gaagtggtgg cctaactacg gctacactag aagaacagta tttggtatct
     4201 gcgctctgct gaagccagtt accttcggaa aaagagttgg tagctcttga tccggcaaac
     4261 aaaccaccgc tggtagcggt ggtttttttg tttgcaagca gcagattacg cgcagaaaaa
     4321 aaggatctca agaagatcct ttgatctttt ctacggggtc tgacgctcag tggaacgaaa
     4381 actcacgtta agggattttg gtcatgagat tatcaaaaag gatcttcacc tagatccttt
     4441 tgcggccgca aatcaatcta aagtatatat gagtaaactt ggtctgacag ttaccaatgc
     4501 ttaatcagtg aggcacctat ctcagcgatc tgtctatttc gttcatccat agttgcctga
     4561 ctccccgtcg tgtagataac tacgatacgg gagggcttac catctggccc cagtgctgca
     4621 atgataccgc gagacccacg ctcaccggct ccagatttat cagcaataaa ccagccagcc
     4681 ggaagggccg agcgcagaag tggtcctgca actttatccg cctccatcca gtctattaat
     4741 tgttgccggg aagctagagt aagtagttcg ccagttaata gtttgcgcaa cgttgttgcc
     4801 attgctacag gcatcgtggt gtcacgctcg tcgtttggta tggcttcatt cagctccggt
     4861 tcccaacgat caaggcgagt tacatgatcc cccatgttgt gcaaaaaagc ggttagctcc
     4921 ttcggtcctc cgatcgttgt cagaagtaag ttggccgcag tgttatcact catggttatg
     4981 gcagcactgc ataattctct tactgtcatg ccatccgtaa gatgcttttc tgtgactggt
     5041 gagtactcaa ccaagtcatt ctgagaatag tgtatgcggc gaccgagttg ctcttgcccg
     5101 gcgtcaatac gggataatac cgcgccacat agcagaactt taaaagtgct catcattgga
     5161 aaacgttctt cggggcgaaa actctcaagg atcttaccgc tgttgagatc cagttcgatg
     5221 taacccactc gtgcacccaa ctgatcttca gcatctttta ctttcaccag cgtttctggg
     5281 tgagcaaaaa caggaaggca aaatgccgca aaaaagggaa taagggcgac acggaaatgt
     5341 tgaatactca tactcttcct ttttcaatat tattgaagca tttatcaggg ttattgtctc
     5401 atgagcggat acatatttga atgtatttag aaaaataaac aaataggggt tccgcgcaca
     5461 tttccccgaa aagtgccacc tgcagcctga atatgggcca aacaggatat ctgtggtaag
     5521 cagttcctgc cccggctcag ggccaagaac agatggaaca gctgaatatg ggccaaacag
     5581 gatatctgtg gtaagcagtt cctgccccgg ctcagggcca agaacagatg gtccccagat
     5641 gcggtccagc cctcagcagt ttctagagaa ccatcagatg tttccagggt gccccaagga
     5701 cctgaaatga ccctgtgcct tatttgaact aaccaatcag ttcgcttctc gcttctgttc
     5761 gcgcgcttct gctccccgag ctcaataaaa gagcccacaa cccctcactc ggggcgccag
     5821 tcctccgatt gactgagtcg cccgggtacc cgtgtatcca ataaaccctc ttgcagttgc
     5881 atccgacttg tggtctcgct gttccttggg agggtctcct ctgagtgatt gactacccgt
     5941 cagcgggggt ctttcatttg ggggctcgtc cgggatcggg agacccctgc ccagggacca
     6001 ccgacccacc accgggaggc aagctggcca gcaacttatc tgtgtctgtc cgattgtcta
     6061 gtgtctatga ctgattttat gcgcctgcgt cggtactagt tagctaacta gctctgtatc
     6121 tggcggaccc gtggtggaac tgacgagttc tgaacacccg gccgcaaccc tgggagacgt
     6181 cccagggact ttgggggccg tttttgtggc ccgacctgag gaagggagtc gatgtggaat
     6241 ccgaccccgt caggatatgt ggttctggta
//
