[The description below was written by a language model from this plasmid's Addgene catalogue record and the feature table of its GenBank file.]
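Description:
hAur-A D274A is a Moloney murine leukemia virus–based retroviral expression plasmid built on the pBABE-puro backbone, carrying a roughly 1.2 kb human Aurora-A (AURKA) cDNA with a D274A substitution that the depositor describes as catalytically dead. The insert was placed between the BamHI and SalI sites of the vector, with the SalI site lost during cloning. In bacteria the plasmid is maintained at high copy through a ColE1/pUC-type origin and selected with ampicillin via the beta-lactamase gene and its own promoter.

The proviral portion is bounded by two MMLV long terminal repeats. Downstream of the 5′ LTR lie the Psi packaging signal and a truncated gag segment lacking its start codon, which together allow the transcribed genome to be encapsidated when the plasmid is introduced into a packaging cell line. No separate promoter is annotated upstream of the cloning region, consistent with the usual pBABE arrangement in which the 5′ LTR drives the inserted gene. The Aurora-A coding sequence itself is not annotated in the feature table, though it should occupy the unlabelled interval between gag and the SV40 promoter. A short Factor Xa site call inside that interval is probably an incidental motif match rather than an engineered cleavage site. After the insert, an SV40 enhancer/early promoter (containing the SV40 origin) drives puromycin N-acetyltransferase, so transduced mammalian cells can be selected with puromycin.

According to the depositor, the construct is intended for producing retrovirus that expresses this kinase-inactive Aurora-A mutant. It comes from a study of the requirements for the destruction of human Aurora-A.
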