Addgene plasmid #8511: hAur-A D274A
Depositing lab: Joan Ruderman. Depositing organization: Harvard Medical School. Publication: Requirements for the destruction of human Aurora-A. Crane R, Kloepfer A, Ruderman JV. J Cell Sci 2004 Dec 1;117(Pt 25):5975-83. Epub 2004 Nov 9. 10.1242/jcs.01418 PubMed 15536123.
Backbone
  Vector backbone: pBABE-puro
  Backbone size w/o insert (bp): 5169
  Vector type: Mammalian Expression, Retroviral
  Selectable markers: Puromycin
Growth in bacteria
  Bacterial resistance: Ampicillin, 100 μg/mL
  Growth temperature: 37°C
  Growth strain: DH5alpha
  Copy number: High Copy
Gene/Insert
  Gene/Insert name: hAur-A (alt name: Aurora A)
  Species: H. sapiens (human)
  Insert size (bp): 1200
  Mutation: D274A, catalytically dead mutant
  Entrez Gene: AURKA (a.k.a. AIK, ARK1, AURA, BTAK, PPP1R47, STK15, STK6, STK7)
  Cloning method: Restriction Enzyme; 5′ cloning site BamHI (not destroyed); 3′ cloning site SalI (destroyed during cloning)
  Sequencing primers: 5′ pBABE 5'
Terms and licenses: Academic/Nonprofit Terms; Industry Terms: Not Available to Industry
Depositor comments: See author's map. For production of retrovirus expressing human Aur-A mutant. (Ruderman RC233)
How to cite: hAur-A D274A was a gift from Joan Ruderman (Addgene plasmid # 8511 ; http://n2t.net/addgene:8511 ; RRID:Addgene_8511)
