>Addgene plasmid #8511 | hAur-A D274A | addgene partial sequence | sequence record 17087 | 8511 with pBABE 5'
GAAACTGCATTTCAGGACCTGTTAAGGCTACAGCTCCAGTTGGAGGTCCAAAACGTGTTCTCGTGACTCA
GCAATTTCCTTGTCAGAATCCATTACCTGTAAATAGTGGCCAGGCTCAGCGGGTCTTGTGTCCTTCAAAT
TCTTCCCAGCGCGTTCCTTTGCAAGCACAAAAGCTTGTCTCCAGTCACAAGCCGGTTCAGAATCAGAAGC
AGAAGCAATTGCAGGCAACCAGTGTACCTCATCCTGTCTCCAGGCCACTGAATAACACCCAAAAGAGCAA
GCAGCCCCTGCCATCGGCACCTGAAAATAATCCTGAGGAGGAACTGGCATCAAAACAGAAAAATGAAGAA
TCAAAAAAGAGGCAGTGGGCTTTGGAAGACTTTGAAATTGGTCGCCCTCTGGGTAAAGGAAAGTTTGGTA
ATGTTTATTTGGCAAGAGAAAAGCAAAGCAAGTTTATTCTGGCTCTTAAAGTGTTATTTAAAGCTCAGCT
GGAGAAAGCCGGAGTGGAGCATCAGCTCAGAAGAGAAGTAGAAATACAGTCCCACCTTCGGCATCCTAAT
ATTCTTAGACTGTATGGTTATTTCCATGATGCTACCAGAGTCTACCTAATTCTGGAATATGCACCACTTG
GAACAGTTTATAGAGAACTTCAGAAACTTTCAAAGTTTGATGAGCAGAGAACTGCTACTTATATAACAGA
ATTGGCAAATGCCCTGTCTTACTGTCATTCGAAGAGAGTTATTCATAGAGACATTAAGCCAGAGAACTTA
CTTCTTGGATCAGCTGGAGAGCTTAAAATTGCAGCTTTTGGGTGGTCAGTACATGCTCCATCTTCCAGGA
GGACCACTCTCTGTGGCACCCTGGACTACCTGCCCCCTGAAATGATTG
